Addgene plasmid #85680: ILID-CAAX
Purpose: Expression of untagged ILID CAAX
Depositing lab: Narasimhan Gautam. Depositing organization: Washington University in Saint Louis. Publication: Subcellular optogenetic activation of Cdc42 controls local and distal signaling to drive immune cell migration. O'Neill PR, Kalyanaraman V, Gautam N. Mol Biol Cell. 2016 May 1;27(9):1442-50. doi: 10.1091/mbc.E15-12-0832. Epub 2016 Mar 3. PubMed 26941336.
Backbone
  Vector backbone: pcDNA3.1
  Backbone manufacturer: Invitrogen
  Backbone size w/o insert (bp): 5428
  Total vector size (bp): 5935
  Vector type: Mammalian Expression
  Selectable markers: Neomycin (select with G418)
Growth in bacteria
  Bacterial resistance: Ampicillin, 100 μg/mL
  Growth temperature: 37°C
  Growth strain: DH5alpha
  Copy number: High Copy
Gene/Insert
  Gene/Insert name: ILID-CAAX
  Species: Synthetic
  Insert size (bp): 507
  Promoter: CMV
  Cloning method: Restriction Enzyme; 5′ cloning site KpnI (not destroyed); 3′ cloning site EcoR1 (not destroyed)
  Sequencing primers: 5′ T7 primer; 3′ BGH reverse primer
Terms and licenses: Academic/Nonprofit Terms; Industry Terms: Not Available to Industry
How to cite: ILID-CAAX was a gift from Narasimhan Gautam (Addgene plasmid # 85680 ; http://n2t.net/addgene:85680 ; RRID:Addgene_85680)
