[The description below was written by a language model from this plasmid's Addgene catalogue record.]
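Description:
ILID-CAAX is a mammalian expression plasmid built on the pcDNA3.1 backbone, with a total size of about 5.9 kb. It is propagated in E. coli as a high-copy plasmid under ampicillin selection, and it carries a neomycin resistance marker so that transfected mammalian cells can be selected with G418. No feature table accompanies the record, so the remaining backbone elements are not itemised.

The payload is a 507 bp synthetic insert, cloned between KpnI and EcoRI sites that were both preserved, and expressed from the CMV promoter for strong constitutive transcription in mammalian cells. The flanking T7 and BGH reverse sequencing primer sites are consistent with the standard pcDNA3.1 expression cassette. The insert encodes iLID fused to a CAAX motif, with no fluorescent protein or epitope tag attached. iLID is generally known as an engineered light-inducible dimer component, based on a LOV2 photosensory domain that cages an SsrA peptide. Blue light exposes the peptide so it can bind its SspB partner. A CAAX box is a C-terminal prenylation signal that anchors a protein to the plasma membrane. Together they provide a membrane-tethered optogenetic anchor to which an SspB-fused protein, supplied from a separate construct, can be recruited by localised illumination.

The associated study concerns subcellular optogenetic activation of Cdc42 to drive immune cell migration, so this plasmid most likely served as the membrane anchor in that recruitment system. Being untagged, it leaves fluorescence imaging channels free for other reporters.
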