>Addgene plasmid #85680 | ILID-CAAX | depositor partial sequence | sequence record 166284 | BGH reverse primer
NNNGNNNTNACGGGGCTCTAGACTCGAGCGGCCGCCACTGTGCTGGATATCTGCAGAATTCCTACATAAT
TACACACTTTGTCTTTGACTTCTTTTTCTTCTTTTTGCTCCCACTCCCGCTTCCAAAGTAATTTTCGTCG
TTCGCTGCCTCAGCAATCTGAAAGGCTGTCTTTTTGATCAGGCAGACCGCCTCACGCTCAGCGGCGCCAT
GAAGACGTTCGGTGCCATCCAGCTGCACGCCAATGAAGTACTGGACGTCGCCCTTATAATCGCGCATCGG
CTGCAGGTGGAACACGTTCCAGAACTTCTTGCCGCTCTTGGTATAATTGATCAGCTGAACGGTCACTTCA
GTCTGGTTGTCAATAGCATCTCTGATTTTCCGAACAGTGGCACGGTCTGTCTCGGGTCCCTGCAGAAAAC
GGCAATTGCGCCCCAGGATCTCTTCCCGAGAATATTCTGTCAGCTGCAGGAAGGAATCGCTCGCAAAAAT
GATTGGGTTGTCAGGCAGTCTCGGATCAGTAATCACGAAATTTTTCTCGATCCGTTCCAGTGTGGTTGCC
AGCATGGTACCAAGCTTAAGTTTAAACGCTAGCCAGCTTGGGTCTCCCTATAGTGAGTCGTATTAATTTC
GATAAGCCAGTAAGCAGTGGGTTCTCTAGTTAGCCAGAGAGCTCTGCTTATATAGACCTCCCACCGTACA
CGCCTACCGCCCATTTGCGTCAATGGGGCGGAGTTGTTACGACATTTTGGAAGTCCCGTTGATTTTGGTG
CCAAAACAAACTCCCATTGACGTCAATGGGGTGGAGACTTGGAAATCCCCGTGAGTCAAACCGCTATCCA
CGCCCATTGATGTACTGCCAAAACCGCATCACCATGGTAATAGCGATGACTAATACGTAGATGTACTGCC
AAGTAAGGAAAGTCCCATAAGGTCATGTACTGGGCATAATGCCAGGCGGGCCATTTACCGTCATTGACGT
CATAGGGGGCGTACTTGGGCATATGATACACTTGATGTACTGCCAGTGGGCAGTTAACCGTAAAATACTT
CCACCCATTGACGTCATGAAAGTCCTATTGGCGTTACTNNNNGNNNCNTAACGTTCATTATGGACGTTCA
ATGGNNNNGNNCNNNGGNNNNNCAGCCAAGCGGCCNTTAACCGTANNNATGTTACGCNNNNNCATTANGN
NTNGACTANGNACCGTNNNTGATTNNCTAATNNANNNNNN
