LOCUS       Exported 5906 bp ds-DNA circular SYN 12-MAY-2021
DEFINITION  Expression of untagged ILID CAAX.
ACCESSION   .
VERSION     .
KEYWORDS    ILID-CAAX
SOURCE      synthetic DNA construct
  ORGANISM  synthetic DNA construct
REFERENCE   1 (bases 1 to 5906)
  AUTHORS   O'Neill PR, Kalyanaraman V, Gautam N
  TITLE     Subcellular optogenetic activation of Cdc42 controls local and
            distal signaling to drive immune cell migration.
  JOURNAL   Mol Biol Cell. 2016 May 1;27(9):1442-50. doi:
            10.1091/mbc.E15-12-0832. Epub 2016 Mar 3.
  PUBMED    26941336
REFERENCE   2 (bases 1 to 5906)
  AUTHORS   .
  TITLE     Direct Submission
  JOURNAL   Exported May 12, 2021 from SnapGene Server 1.1.58
            http://www.snapgene.com
FEATURES             Location/Qualifiers
     source          1..5906
                     /organism="synthetic DNA construct"
                     /mol_type="other DNA"
     primer_bind     complement(106..126)
                     /label=pBABE 3'
                     /note="SV40 enhancer, reverse primer for pBABE vectors"
     promoter        111..440
                     /label=SV40 promoter
                     /note="SV40 enhancer and early promoter"
     rep_origin      291..426
                     /label=SV40 ori
                     /note="SV40 origin of replication"
     primer_bind     353..372
                     /label=SV40pro-F
                     /note="SV40 promoter/origin, forward primer"
     CDS             507..1301
                     /codon_start=1
                     /gene="aph(3')-II (or nptII)"
                     /product="aminoglycoside phosphotransferase from Tn5"
                     /label=NeoR/KanR
                     /note="confers resistance to neomycin, kanamycin, and G418
                     (Geneticin(R))"
                     /translation="MIEQDGLHAGSPAAWVERLFGYDWAQQTIGCSDAAVFRLSAQGRP
                     VLFVKTDLSGALNELQDEAARLSWLATTGVPCAAVLDVVTEAGRDWLLLGEVPGQDLLS
                     SHLAPAEKVSIMADAMRRLHTLDPATCPFDHQAKHRIERARTRMEAGLVDQDDLDEEHQ
                     GLAPAELFARLKARMPDGEDLVVTHGDACLPNIMVENGRFSGFIDCGRLGVADRYQDIA
                     LATRDIAEELGGEWADRFLVLYGIAAPDSQRIAFYRLLDEFF"
     primer_bind     complement(561..580)
                     /label=Neo-R
                     /note="Neomycin resistance gene, reverse primer"
     primer_bind     1171..1190
                     /label=Neo-F
                     /note="Neomycin resistance gene, forward primer"
     polyA_signal    1475..1596
                     /label=SV40 poly(A) signal
                     /note="SV40 polyadenylation signal"
     primer_bind     complement(1512..1531)
                     /label=SV40pA-R
                     /note="SV40 polyA, reverse primer"
     primer_bind     1566..1585
                     /label=EBV-rev
                     /note="SV40 polyA terminator, reverse primer"
     primer_bind     complement(1645..1661)
                     /label=M13 rev
                     /note="common sequencing primer, one of multiple similar
                     variants"
     primer_bind     complement(1645..1661)
                     /label=M13 Reverse
                     /note="In lacZ gene. Also called M13-rev"
     primer_bind     complement(1658..1680)
                     /label=M13/pUC Reverse
                     /note="In lacZ gene"
     protein_bind    1669..1685
                     /label=lac operator
                     /bound_moiety="lac repressor encoded by lacI"
                     /note="The lac repressor binds to the lac operator to
                     inhibit transcription in E. coli. This inhibition can be
                     relieved by adding lactose or
                     isopropyl-beta-D-thiogalactopyranoside (IPTG)."
     promoter        complement(1693..1723)
                     /label=lac promoter
                     /note="promoter for the E. coli lac operon"
     protein_bind    1738..1759
                     /label=CAP binding site
                     /bound_moiety="E. coli catabolite activator protein"
                     /note="CAP binding activates transcription in the presence
                     of cAMP."
     primer_bind     complement(1876..1893)
                     /label=L4440
                     /note="L4440 vector, forward primer"
     rep_origin      complement(2047..2635)
                     /direction=LEFT
                     /label=ori
                     /note="high-copy-number ColE1/pMB1/pBR322/pUC origin of
                     replication"
     primer_bind     complement(2127..2146)
                     /label=pBR322ori-F
                     /note="pBR322 origin, forward primer"
     CDS             complement(2806..3666)
                     /codon_start=1
                     /gene="bla"
                     /product="beta-lactamase"
                     /label=AmpR
                     /note="confers resistance to ampicillin, carbenicillin, and
                     related antibiotics"
                     /translation="MSIQHFRVALIPFFAAFCLPVFAHPETLVKVKDAEDQLGARVGYI
                     ELDLNSGKILESFRPEERFPMMSTFKVLLCGAVLSRIDAGQEQLGRRIHYSQNDLVEYS
                     PVTEKHLTDGMTVRELCSAAITMSDNTAANLLLTTIGGPKELTAFLHNMGDHVTRLDRW
                     EPELNEAIPNDERDTTMPVAMATTLRKLLTGELLTLASRQQLIDWMEADKVAGPLLRSA
                     LPAGWFIADKSGAGERGSRGIIAALGPDGKPSRIVVIYTTGSQATMDERNRQIAEIGAS
                     LIKHW"
     primer_bind     3429..3448
                     /label=Amp-R
                     /note="Ampicillin resistance gene, reverse primer"
     promoter        complement(3667..3771)
                     /gene="bla"
                     /label=AmpR promoter
     primer_bind     complement(3846..3865)
                     /label=pRS-marker
                     /note="pRS vectors, use to sequence yeast selectable
                     marker"
     enhancer        4037..4416
                     /label=CMV enhancer
                     /note="human cytomegalovirus immediate early enhancer"
     promoter        4417..4620
                     /label=CMV promoter
                     /note="human cytomegalovirus (CMV) immediate early
                     promoter"
     primer_bind     4571..4591
                     /label=CMV-F
                     /note="Human CMV immediate early promoter, forward primer"
     primer_bind     4665..4684
                     /label=T7
                     /note="T7 promoter, forward primer"
     promoter        4665..4683
                     /label=T7 promoter
                     /note="promoter for bacteriophage T7 RNA polymerase"
     primer_bind     complement(5299..5316)
                     /label=BGH-rev
                     /note="Bovine growth hormone terminator, reverse primer.
                     Also called BGH reverse"
     polyA_signal    5305..5529
                     /label=bGH poly(A) signal
                     /note="bovine growth hormone polyadenylation signal"
     rep_origin      5575..97
                     /direction=RIGHT
                     /label=f1 ori
                     /note="f1 bacteriophage origin of replication; arrow
                     indicates direction of (+) strand synthesis"
     primer_bind     complement(5662..5681)
                     /label=F1ori-R
                     /note="F1 origin, reverse primer"
     primer_bind     5872..5893
                     /label=F1ori-F
                     /note="F1 origin, forward primer"
ORIGIN
        1 cctatctcgg tctattcttt tgatttataa gggattttgc cgatttcggc ctattggtta
       61 aaaaatgagc tgatttaaca aaaatttaac gcgaattaat tctgtggaat gtgtgtcagt
      121 tagggtgtgg aaagtcccca ggctccccag caggcagaag tatgcaaagc atgcatctca
      181 attagtcagc aaccaggtgt ggaaagtccc caggctcccc agcaggcaga agtatgcaaa
      241 gcatgcatct caattagtca gcaaccatag tcccgcccct aactccgccc atcccgcccc
      301 taactccgcc cagttccgcc cattctccgc cccatggctg actaattttt tttatttatg
      361 cagaggccga ggccgcctct gcctctgagc tattccagaa gtagtgagga ggcttttttg
      421 gaggcctagg cttttgcaaa aagctcccgg gagcttgtat atccattttc ggatctgatc
      481 aagagacagg atgaggatcg tttcgcatga ttgaacaaga tggattgcac gcaggttctc
      541 cggccgcttg ggtggagagg ctattcggct atgactgggc acaacagaca atcggctgct
      601 ctgatgccgc cgtgttccgg ctgtcagcgc aggggcgccc ggttcttttt gtcaagaccg
      661 acctgtccgg tgccctgaat gaactgcagg acgaggcagc gcggctatcg tggctggcca
      721 cgacgggcgt tccttgcgca gctgtgctcg acgttgtcac tgaagcggga agggactggc
      781 tgctattggg cgaagtgccg gggcaggatc tcctgtcatc tcaccttgct cctgccgaga
      841 aagtatccat catggctgat gcaatgcggc ggctgcatac gcttgatccg gctacctgcc
      901 cattcgacca ccaagcgaaa catcgcatcg agcgagcacg tactcggatg gaagccggtc
      961 ttgtcgatca ggatgatctg gacgaagagc atcaggggct cgcgccagcc gaactgttcg
     1021 ccaggctcaa ggcgcgcatg cccgacggcg aggatctcgt cgtgacccat ggcgatgcct
     1081 gcttgccgaa tatcatggtg gaaaatggcc gcttttctgg attcatcgac tgtggccggc
     1141 tgggtgtggc ggaccgctat caggacatag cgttggctac ccgtgatatt gctgaagagc
     1201 ttggcggcga atgggctgac cgcttcctcg tgctttacgg tatcgccgct cccgattcgc
     1261 agcgcatcgc cttctatcgc cttcttgacg agttcttctg agcgggactc tggggttcga
     1321 aatgaccgac caagcgacgc ccaacctgcc atcacgagat ttcgattcca ccgccgcctt
     1381 ctatgaaagg ttgggcttcg gaatcgtttt ccgggacgcc ggctggatga tcctccagcg
     1441 cggggatctc atgctggagt tcttcgccca ccccaacttg tttattgcag cttataatgg
     1501 ttacaaataa agcaatagca tcacaaattt cacaaataaa gcattttttt cactgcattc
     1561 tagttgtggt ttgtccaaac tcatcaatgt atcttatcat gtctgtatac cgtcgacctc
     1621 tagctagagc ttggcgtaat catggtcata gctgtttcct gtgtgaaatt gttatccgct
     1681 cacaattcca cacaacatac gagccggaag cataaagtgt aaagcctggg gtgcctaatg
     1741 agtgagctaa ctcacattaa ttgcgttgcg ctcactgccc gctttccagt cgggaaacct
     1801 gtcgtgccag ctgcattaat gaatcggcca acgcgcgggg agaggcggtt tgcgtattgg
     1861 gcgctcttcc gcttcctcgc tcactgactc gctgcgctcg gtcgttcggc tgcggcgagc
     1921 ggtatcagct cactcaaagg cggtaatacg gttatccaca gaatcagggg ataacgcagg
     1981 aaagaacatg tgagcaaaag gccagcaaaa ggccaggaac cgtaaaaagg ccgcgttgct
     2041 ggcgtttttc cataggctcc gcccccctga cgagcatcac aaaaatcgac gctcaagtca
     2101 gaggtggcga aacccgacag gactataaag ataccaggcg tttccccctg gaagctccct
     2161 cgtgcgctct cctgttccga ccctgccgct taccggatac ctgtccgcct ttctcccttc
     2221 gggaagcgtg gcgctttctc atagctcacg ctgtaggtat ctcagttcgg tgtaggtcgt
     2281 tcgctccaag ctgggctgtg tgcacgaacc ccccgttcag cccgaccgct gcgccttatc
     2341 cggtaactat cgtcttgagt ccaacccggt aagacacgac ttatcgccac tggcagcagc
     2401 cactggtaac aggattagca gagcgaggta tgtaggcggt gctacagagt tcttgaagtg
     2461 gtggcctaac tacggctaca ctagaagaac agtatttggt atctgcgctc tgctgaagcc
     2521 agttaccttc ggaaaaagag ttggtagctc ttgatccggc aaacaaacca ccgctggtag
     2581 cggtggtttt tttgtttgca agcagcagat tacgcgcaga aaaaaaggat ctcaagaaga
     2641 tcctttgatc ttttctacgg ggtctgacgc tcagtggaac gaaaactcac gttaagggat
     2701 tttggtcatg agattatcaa aaaggatctt cacctagatc cttttaaatt aaaaatgaag
     2761 ttttaaatca atctaaagta tatatgagta aacttggtct gacagttacc aatgcttaat
     2821 cagtgaggca cctatctcag cgatctgtct atttcgttca tccatagttg cctgactccc
     2881 cgtcgtgtag ataactacga tacgggaggg cttaccatct ggccccagtg ctgcaatgat
     2941 accgcgagac ccacgctcac cggctccaga tttatcagca ataaaccagc cagccggaag
     3001 ggccgagcgc agaagtggtc ctgcaacttt atccgcctcc atccagtcta ttaattgttg
     3061 ccgggaagct agagtaagta gttcgccagt taatagtttg cgcaacgttg ttgccattgc
     3121 tacaggcatc gtggtgtcac gctcgtcgtt tggtatggct tcattcagct ccggttccca
     3181 acgatcaagg cgagttacat gatcccccat gttgtgcaaa aaagcggtta gctccttcgg
     3241 tcctccgatc gttgtcagaa gtaagttggc cgcagtgtta tcactcatgg ttatggcagc
     3301 actgcataat tctcttactg tcatgccatc cgtaagatgc ttttctgtga ctggtgagta
     3361 ctcaaccaag tcattctgag aatagtgtat gcggcgaccg agttgctctt gcccggcgtc
     3421 aatacgggat aataccgcgc cacatagcag aactttaaaa gtgctcatca ttggaaaacg
     3481 ttcttcgggg cgaaaactct caaggatctt accgctgttg agatccagtt cgatgtaacc
     3541 cactcgtgca cccaactgat cttcagcatc ttttactttc accagcgttt ctgggtgagc
     3601 aaaaacagga aggcaaaatg ccgcaaaaaa gggaataagg gcgacacgga aatgttgaat
     3661 actcatactc ttcctttttc aatattattg aagcatttat cagggttatt gtctcatgag
     3721 cggatacata tttgaatgta tttagaaaaa taaacaaata ggggttccgc gcacatttcc
     3781 ccgaaaagtg ccacctgacg tcgacggatc gggagatctc ccgatcccct atggtgcact
     3841 ctcagtacaa tctgctctga tgccgcatag ttaagccagt atctgctccc tgcttgtgtg
     3901 ttggaggtcg ctgagtagtg cgcgagcaaa atttaagcta caacaaggca aggcttgacc
     3961 gacaattgca tgaagaatct gcttagggtt aggcgttttg cgctgcttcg cgatgtacgg
     4021 gccagatata cgcgttgaca ttgattattg actagttatt aatagtaatc aattacgggg
     4081 tcattagttc atagcccata tatggagttc cgcgttacat aacttacggt aaatggcccg
     4141 cctggctgac cgcccaacga cccccgccca ttgacgtcaa taatgacgta tgttcccata
     4201 gtaacgccaa tagggacttt ccattgacgt caatgggtgg agtatttacg gtaaactgcc
     4261 cacttggcag tacatcaagt gtatcatatg ccaagtacgc cccctattga cgtcaatgac
     4321 ggtaaatggc ccgcctggca ttatgcccag tacatgacct tatgggactt tcctacttgg
     4381 cagtacatct acgtattagt catcgctatt accatggtga tgcggttttg gcagtacatc
     4441 aatgggcgtg gatagcggtt tgactcacgg ggatttccaa gtctccaccc cattgacgtc
     4501 aatgggagtt tgttttggca ccaaaatcaa cgggactttc caaaatgtcg taacaactcc
     4561 gccccattga cgcaaatggg cggtaggcgt gtacggtggg aggtctatat aagcagagct
     4621 ctctggctaa ctagagaacc cactgcttac tggcttatcg aaattaatac gactcactat
     4681 agggagaccc aagctggcta gcgtttaaac ttaagcttgg taccatgctg gcaaccacac
     4741 tggaacggat cgagaaaaat ttcgtgatta ctgatccgag actgcctgac aacccaatca
     4801 tttttgcgag cgattccttc ctgcagctga cagaatattc tcgggaagag atcctggggc
     4861 gcaattgccg ttttctgcag ggacccgaga cagaccgtgc cactgttcgg aaaatcagag
     4921 atgctattga caaccagact gaagtgaccg ttcagctgat caattatacc aagagcggca
     4981 agaagttctg gaacgtgttc cacctgcagc cgatgcgcga ttataagggc gacgtccagt
     5041 acttcattgg cgtgcagctg gatggcaccg aacgtcttca tggcgccgct gagcgtgagg
     5101 cggtctgcct gatcaaaaag acagcctttc agattgctga ggcagcgaac gacgaaaatt
     5161 actttggaag cgggagtggg agcaaaaaga agaaaaagaa gtcaaagaca aagtgtgtaa
     5221 ttatgtagga attctgcaga tatccagcac agtggcggcc gctcgagtct agagggcccg
     5281 tttaaacccg ctgatcagcc tcgactgtgc cttctagttg ccagccatct gttgtttgcc
     5341 cctcccccgt gccttccttg accctggaag gtgccactcc cactgtcctt tcctaataaa
     5401 atgaggaaat tgcatcgcat tgtctgagta ggtgtcattc tattctgggg ggtggggtgg
     5461 ggcaggacag caagggggag gattgggaag acaatagcag gcatgctggg gatgcggtgg
     5521 gctctatggc ttctgaggcg gaaagaacca gctggggctc tagggggtat ccccnnnnnn
     5581 nnnnnnnnnn nnnnnnnnnn nnnnnnnnnn nnnnnnnnnn nnnnnnnnnn nnnnnnnnnn
     5641 nnnnnnnnnn nnnnnnnnnn nnnnnnnnnn nnnnnnnnnn nnnnnnnnnn nnnnnnnncn
     5701 nnnnnnnnnn nnnnnnnnnn nnnnnnnnnn nnnnnnnnnn nnnnnnnnnn nnnnnnnnnn
     5761 nnnnnnnnnn nnnnnnnnnn nnnnnnnnnn annnnnnnnn nnnnnnnnnn nnnnnnnnnn
     5821 nnnnnnnnnn nnnnnnnnnn cctttgacgt tggagtccac gttctttaat agtggactct
     5881 tgttccaaac tggaacaaca ctcaac
//
